>Addgene plasmid #218000 | pMBS-845 | addgene full sequence | sequence record 434410 | Addgene NGS Result
TTGGCCGATTCATTAATCACTCTGTGGTCTCAAATGTGGAGCCACCCGCAGTTCGAGAAGCGCGGCAGCG
GCCTGGAGGTGCTGTTCCAGGGCCCGCGAGGTTGAGACCACGAAGTGGCTCTTCAGTGGACGAAAGGGCC
TCGTGATACGCCTATTTTTATAGGTTAATGTCATGATAATAATGGTTTCTTAGACGTCAGGTGGCACTTT
TCGGGGAAATGTGCGCGGAACCCCTATTTGTTTATTTTTCTAAATACATTCAAATATGTATCCGCTCATG
AGACAATAACCCTGATAAATGCTTCAATAATATTGAAAAAGGAAGAGTATGCGCTCACGCAACTGGTCCA
GAACCTTGACCGAACGCAGCGGTGGTAACGGCGCAGTGGCGGTTTTCATGGCTTGTTATGACTGTTTTTT
TTTGGGGTACAGTCTATGCCTCGGGCATCCAAGCAGCAAGCGCGTTACGCCGTGGGTCGATGTTTGATGT
TATGGAGCAGCAACGATGTTACGCAGCAGGGCAGTCGCCCTAAAACAAAGTTAAACATCATGAGGGAAGC
GGTGATCGCCGAAGTATCGACTCAACTATCAGAGGTAGTTGGCGTCATCGAGCGCCATCTCGAACCGACG
TTGCTGGCCGTACATTTGTACGGCTCCGCAGTGGATGGCGGCCTGAAGCCACACAGCGATATTGATTTGC
TGGTTACGGTGACCGTAAGGCTTGATGAAACAACGCGGCGAGCTTTGATCAACGACCTTTTGGAAACTTC
GGCTTCCCCTGGAGAGAGCGAGATTCTCCGCGCTGTAGAAGTCACCATTGTTGTGCACGACGACATCATT
CCGTGGCGTTATCCAGCTAAGCGCGAACTGCAATTTGGAGAATGGCAGCGCAATGACATTCTTGCAGGTA
TCTTCGAGCCAGCCACGATCGACATTGATCTGGCTATCTTGCTGACAAAAGCAAGAGAACATAGCGTTGC
CTTGGTAGGTCCAGCGGCGGAGGAACTCTTTGATCCGGTTCCTGAACAGGATCTATTTGAGGCGCTAAAT
GAAACCTTAACGCTATGGAACTCGCCGCCCGACTGGGCTGGCGATGAGCGAAATGTAGTGCTTACGTTGT
CCCGCATTTGGTACAGCGCAGTAACCGGCAAAATCGCGCCGAAGGATGTCGCTGCCGACTGGGCAATGGA
GCGCCTGCCGGCCCAGTATCAGCCCGTCATACTTGAAGCTAGACAGGCTTATCTTGGACAAGAAGAAGAT
CGCTTGGCCTCGCGCGCAGATCAGTTGGAAGAATTTGTCCATTACGTAAAAGGCGAGATCACCAAGGTAG
TCGGCAAATAACTGTCAGACCAAGTTTACTCATATATACTTTAGATTGATTTAAAACTTCATTTTTAATT
TAAAAGGATCTAGGTGAAGATCCTTTTTGATAATCTCATGACCAAAATCCCTTAACGTGAGTTTTCGTTC
CACTGAGCGTCAGACCCCGTAGAAAAGATCAAAGGATCTTCTTGAGATCCTTTTTTTCTGCGCGTAATCT
GCTGCTTGCAAACAAAAAAACCACCGCTACCAGCGGTGGTTTGTTTGCCGGATCAAGAGCTACCAACTCT
TTTTCCGAAGGTAACTGGCTTCAGCAGAGCGCAGATACCAAATACTGTTCTTCTAGTGTAGCCGTAGTTA
GGCCACCACTTCAAGAACTCTGTAGCACCGCCTACATACCTCGCTCTGCTAATCCTGTTACCAGTGGCTG
CTGCCAGTGGCGATAAGTCGTGTCTTACCGGGTTGGACTCAAGACGATAGTTACCGGATAAGGCGCAGCG
GTCGGGCTGAACGGGGGGTTCGTGCACACAGCCCAGCTTGGAGCGAACGACCTACACCGAACTGAGATAC
CTACAGCGTGAGCTATGAGAAAGCGCCACGCTTCCCGAAGGGAGAAAGGCGGACAGGTATCCGGTAAGCG
GCAGGGTCGGAACAGGAGAGCGCACGAGGGAGCTTCCAGGGGGAAACGCCTGGTATCTTTATAGTCCTGT
CGGGTTTCGCCACCTCTGACTTGAGCGTCGATTTTTGTGATGCTCGTCAGGGGGGCGGAGCCTATGGAAA
AACGCCAGCAACGCGGCCTTTTTACGGTTCCTGGCCTTTTGCTGGCCTTTTGCTCACATGTTCTTTCCTG
CGTTATCCCCTGATTCTGTGGATAACCGTATTACCGCCTTTGAGTGAGCTGATACCGCTCGCCGCAGCCG
AACGACCGAGCGCAGCGAGTCAGTGAGCGAGGAAGCGGAAGAGCGCCCAATACGCAAACCGCCTCTCCCC
GCGCG
Features (pLannotate 1.2.2; 7 found; start..end, strand, type, name):
     37..56      +  CDS            Strep-Tag II (fragment): peptide that binds Strep-Tactin®, an engineered form of streptavidin
    224..328     +  promoter       AmpR promoter: bla
    319..399     -  CDS            int (fragment): INT2_ECOLX - Protein inferred from homology: Swiss-Prot protein existence level 3. Putative integrase believed to be involved in the insertion of antibiotic resistance genes into plasmids and transposons. From Escherichia coli.
    487..543     +  CDS            GmR (fragment): gentamycin acetyltransferase; aacC1; confers resistance to gentamycin
    550..1338    +  CDS            aadA: S3AD_ECOLX - Experimental evidence at protein level: Swiss-Prot protein existence level 1. Mediates bacterial resistance to the antibiotics streptomycin and spectinomycin. From Escherichia coli.
   1512..2100    +  rep_origin     ori: high-copy-number ColE1/pMB1/pBR322/pUC origin of replication
   2283..17      +  CDS            lacI (fragment) (across the origin): lac repressor; lacI; The lac repressor binds to the lac operator to inhibit transcription in E. coli. This inhibition can be relieved by adding lactose or isopropyl-β-D-thiogalactopyranoside (IPTG).
