[The description below was written by a language model from this plasmid's Addgene catalogue record and pLannotate feature annotations shown in this document.]
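Description:
pMBS-845 is a Level 0 Modular Cloning (MoClo) part plasmid built in the pICH41258 acceptor backbone, classed as a synthetic biology vector and belonging to a toolkit for recombinant protein production in Leishmania tarentolae. It is a small plasmid of about 2.3 kb that is maintained in E. coli through a high-copy ColE1/pUC-type origin of replication. Selection is with spectinomycin, conferred by the aadA gene. The feature table places an AmpR (bla) promoter upstream of aadA. It also lists short fragments of an integrase gene, a gentamicin acetyltransferase gene and lacI. These appear to be remnants carried over with the resistance cassette and backbone, not functional genes.

The payload is a synthetic insert of roughly 70 bp encoding Strep-tag II, a short peptide that binds Strep-Tactin (an engineered streptavidin). A PreScission protease cleavage site is fused at its C-terminal end. The annotation detects only the Strep-tag II portion, as a fragment, and does not mark the protease site. The part carries no promoter or terminator of its own because it is a coding module, not an expression unit. It occupies MoClo position B3 and can be released by BsaI digestion, so that Golden Gate assembly can join it with other Level 0 parts into a transcription unit. In the assembled product, the tag allows affinity purification of the fusion protein, and the PreScission site then allows the tag to be cleaved off. The listed backbone size exceeds the total plasmid size, which the record does not explain.
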