Addgene plasmid #218000: pMBS-845
Purpose: Strep-Tag II fused to PreScission Protease cleavage site for protein purification and cleavage
Depositing lab: Michael Schroda. Depositing organization: Rheinland-Pfälzische Technische Universität Kaiserslautern. Publication: A Modular Cloning Toolkit for the production of recombinant proteins in Leishmania tarentolae. Hieronimus K, Donauer T, Klein J, Hinkel B, Spanle JV, Probst A, Niemeyer J, Kibrom S, Kiefer AM, Schneider L, Husemann B, Bischoff E, Mohring S, Bayer N, Klein D, Engels A, Ziehmer BG, Stiebeta J, Moroka P, Schroda M, Deponte M. Microb Cell. 2024 Apr 30;11:128-142. doi: 10.15698/mic2024.04.821. eCollection 2024. PubMed 38799406.
Backbone
  Vector backbone: pICH41258
  Backbone manufacturer: Sylvestre Marillonnet (Addgene plasmid #47987)
  Backbone size w/o insert (bp): 2845
  Total vector size (bp): 2313
  Vector type: Synthetic Biology
Growth in bacteria
  Bacterial resistance: Spectinomycin, 50 μg/mL
  Growth temperature: 37°C
  Growth strain: DH5alpha
  Copy number: High Copy
Gene/Insert
  Gene/Insert name: Strep-tag II
  Species: Synthetic
  Insert size (bp): 70
  Tag / fusion protein: PreScission protease cleavage site (C terminal on insert)
  Cloning method: Golden Gate
  Sequencing primers: 5′ CAATACGCAAACCGCCTCTCC; 3′ AATAGGCGTATCACGAGGC
Terms and licenses: Academic/Nonprofit Terms; Industry Terms: Not Available to Industry
Depositor comments: Level 0 MoClo Part Position B3, insert can be released via BsaI digest
How to cite: pMBS-845 was a gift from Michael Schroda (Addgene plasmid # 218000 ; http://n2t.net/addgene:218000 ; RRID:Addgene_218000)
